Addgene plasmid #54306: mEmerald-Vinexin-N-12
Purpose: Localization: Focal Adhesions, Excitation: 487, Emission: 509
Depositing lab: Michael Davidson. Depositing organization: Florida State University, Tallahassee.
Backbone
  Vector backbone: mEmerald-N1
  Backbone size w/o insert (bp): 4750
  Vector type: Mammalian Expression
  Selectable markers: Neomycin (select with G418)
Growth in bacteria
  Bacterial resistance: Kanamycin, 50 μg/mL
  Growth temperature: 37°C
  Growth strain: DH5alpha
  Copy number: High Copy
Gene/Insert
  Gene/Insert name: Vinexin (alt name: EAW63676.1)
  Species: H. sapiens (human)
  Entrez Gene: SORBS3 (a.k.a. SCAM-1, SCAM1, SH3D4)
  Promoter: CMV
  Tag / fusion protein: mEmerald (C terminal on backbone)
  Cloning method: Unknown
  Sequencing primers: 5′ CMV-F; 3′ SV40pA-R
Terms and licenses: Academic/Nonprofit Terms; Industry Terms
Depositor comments: . Excitation = 487; Emission = 509. Localization data: Focal Adhesions
How to cite: mEmerald-Vinexin-N-12 was a gift from Michael Davidson (Addgene plasmid # 54306 ; http://n2t.net/addgene:54306 ; RRID:Addgene_54306)
