[The description below was written by a language model from this plasmid's Addgene catalogue record and the feature table of its GenBank file.]
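Description:
mEmerald-Vinexin-N-12 is a mammalian expression plasmid built on the mEmerald-N1 backbone (about 4.75 kb without insert) that produces human vinexin, the product of the SORBS3 gene, fused at its C terminus to the green fluorescent protein mEmerald. Transcription of the fusion is driven by the CMV promoter, a strong constitutive promoter in most mammalian cell lines, and the listed 3′ sequencing primer indicates an SV40 polyadenylation signal downstream of the cassette. In bacteria the plasmid is maintained at high copy number under kanamycin selection. In mammalian cells the neomycin resistance marker allows G418 selection of stable transfectants. The cloning method is recorded as unknown. The "N-12" in the name may refer to the N1-type layout and a linker between the two proteins, but the record does not explain it.

The sequence record held for this plasmid is partial, covering 2,840 bp rather than the whole construct. Its annotations are limited to the mEmerald coding sequence near the end of that stretch, described as a bright, monomeric, mammalian codon-optimized GFP variant, a Kozak consensus overlapping its start, and standard EGFP-family sequencing primer sites. The roughly 2 kb upstream of mEmerald is unannotated. Its position is consistent with the vinexin insert, but the feature table does not confirm this, and the promoter, origin of replication and resistance cassette are not annotated either.

The construct is intended as a live-cell imaging marker. Vinexin is a focal adhesion adaptor protein, and the depositor reports focal adhesion localization for the fusion, with excitation at 487 nm and emission at 509 nm.
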