LOCUS       Exported 2840 bp ds-DNA linear SYN 25-MAY-2021
DEFINITION  Localization: Focal Adhesions, Excitation: 487, Emission: 509.
ACCESSION   .
VERSION     .
KEYWORDS    mEmerald-Vinexin-N-12
SOURCE      synthetic DNA construct
  ORGANISM  synthetic DNA construct
REFERENCE   1 (bases 1 to 2840)
  TITLE     Davidson mEmerald
REFERENCE   2 (bases 1 to 2840)
  AUTHORS   .
  TITLE     Direct Submission
  JOURNAL   Exported May 25, 2021 from SnapGene Server 1.1.58
            http://www.snapgene.com
FEATURES             Location/Qualifiers
     source          1..2840
                     /organism="synthetic DNA construct"
                     /mol_type="other DNA"
     regulatory      2075..2084
                     /regulatory_class="other"
                     /note="vertebrate consensus sequence for strong initiation
                     of translation (Kozak, 1987)"
     CDS             2081..2800
                     /codon_start=1
                     /product="brightly fluorescent monomeric variant of GFP"
                     /label=mEmerald
                     /note="mammalian codon-optimized"
                     /translation="MVSKGEELFTGVVPILVELDGDVNGHKFSVSGEGEGDATYGKLTL
                     KFICTTGKLPVPWPTLVTTLTYGVQCFARYPDHMKQHDFFKSAMPEGYVQERTIFFKDD
                     GNYKTRAEVKFEGDTLVNRIELKGIDFKEDGNILGHKLEYNYNSHKVYITADKQKNGIK
                     VNFKTRHNIEDGSVQLADHYQQNTPIGDGPVLLPDNHYLSTQSKLSKDPNEKRDHMVLL
                     EFVTAAGITLGMDELYK"
     primer_bind     complement(2126..2147)
                     /label=EGFP-N
                     /note="EGFP, reverse primer"
     primer_bind     complement(2387..2406)
                     /label=EXFP-R
                     /note="For distinguishing EGFP variants, reverse primer"
     primer_bind     2734..2755
                     /label=EGFP-C
                     /note="EGFP, forward primer"
ORIGIN
        1 gctagtgacg tcagatccgc tagcagccac catgcagggc ccaccccgca gcctccgcgc
       61 tgggctcagc ctggacgact tcatccctgg ccacctccag tcccacatag ggtcttcctc
      121 ccgggggaca cgggtgcccg tgatccggaa tggtggctcc aacaccctta atttccagtt
      181 ccacgacccc gcgcccagga ctgtgtgcaa tgggggctac acaccaagac gagatgcttc
      241 ccagcacccg gaccctgcgt ggtatcagac ctggccaggc cctgggagca agccctctgc
      301 aagcacaaag atccctgcct cccagcacac ccagaactgg tcagccacgt ggaccaagga
      361 cagcaagcgt cgggacaagc gctgggtcaa gtacgaggga atcgggcccg tggacgagag
      421 cggcatgccc attgcccccc gatccagcgt tgacagaccc agagactggt accggagaat
      481 gttccagcag attcaccgga aaatgccaga cttgcagctg gactggacct tcgaggagcc
      541 acccagagac cccaggcatc taggagccca gcaaagacct gcccacaggc ccggcccggc
      601 aacatcttcc agtggaagaa gctgggacca ctctgaagag ttacctagaa gcaccttcaa
      661 ctacagacct ggagcattct ccactgtgct gcagccctca aatcaggtgc tcagacgccg
      721 ggaaaaagta gacaatgtct ggacggaaga gtcctggaac cagtttctgc aggaactaga
      781 gactgggcag aggcccaaga aaccgctggt ggacgaccct ggtgagaagc cctcccagcc
      841 cattgaggtg ctgctggaga gagagctggc cgagctgagc gccgagctgg acaaggacct
      901 gcgggcaatt gagacccgac tgccgtcccc caagagctcg ccggcgcccc gacgggcccc
      961 ggagcagcgg cccccggccg gcccggcctc agcctggagc tccagctacc cacatgcacc
     1021 ttacctgggt tccgcccggt ccctgagtcc ccacaaaatg gctgatggag gaagcccctt
     1081 cctaggtcgg agggactttg tctacccttc ctcaacccga gaccctagtg cctctaacgg
     1141 agggggcagc ccagccagga gggaagagaa gaagagaaag gccgccaggc tcaagtttga
     1201 cttccaggcg cagtccccca aggagctgac tctgcagaag ggtgacattg tctacatcca
     1261 caaggaggtg gacaagaact ggctggaggg agagcaccac ggccgcctgg gcatcttccc
     1321 tgctaattat gtggaggtgc tgcccgcaga tgagatccct aagcccatca agcccccgac
     1381 ctaccaggtg ctggagtatg gagaggctgt ggcccagtac accttcaagg gggacctgga
     1441 ggtggagctg tccttccgca agggagagca catctgcctg atccgcaagg tgaacgagaa
     1501 ctggtacgag ggacgcatca cgggcacggg gcgccaaggc atattccctg ccagctacgt
     1561 gcaggtgtct cgtgaacccc ggctccggct ctgtgacgac ggcccccagc tccccacgtc
     1621 tccccgcctg accgctgccg cccgctcagc ccgtcacccc agctccccct cagccctgcg
     1681 cagcccagct gaccccaccg acttgggggg acagacctcc ccccgtcgca ctggcttctc
     1741 cttccccacc caggagccta gaccccagac ccagaatctt ggcacccctg gtccagctct
     1801 gtcccactct cgaggtccca gccatcccct ggacctgggg acctcctctc ctaacacctc
     1861 tcagatacac tggaccccgt accgggcgat gtaccagtac aggccccaga acgaagacga
     1921 gctggagctg cgcgaggggg acagggtgga tgtcatgcag cagtgtgacg atggctggtt
     1981 tgtgggtgtc tcccggagga cccagaaatt cggaacgttc cctggaaatt acgttgcccc
     2041 ggtggcatcc ggcggtagcg gggatccacc ggtcgccacc atggtgagca agggcgagga
     2101 gctgttcacc ggggtggtgc ccatcctggt cgagctggac ggcgacgtaa acggccacaa
     2161 gttcagcgtg tccggcgagg gcgagggcga tgccacctac ggcaagctga ccctgaagtt
     2221 catctgcacc accggcaagc tgcccgtgcc ctggcccacc ctcgtgacca ccttgaccta
     2281 cggcgtgcag tgcttcgccc gctaccccga ccacatgaag cagcacgact tcttcaagtc
     2341 cgccatgccc gaaggctacg tccaggagcg caccatcttc ttcaaggacg acggcaacta
     2401 caagacccgc gccgaggtga agttcgaggg cgacaccctg gtgaaccgca tcgagctgaa
     2461 gggcatcgac ttcaaggagg acggcaacat cctggggcac aagctggagt acaactacaa
     2521 cagccacaag gtctatatca ccgccgacaa gcagaagaac ggcatcaagg tgaacttcaa
     2581 gacccgccac aacatcgagg acggcagcgt gcagctcgcc gaccactacc agcagaacac
     2641 ccccatcggc gacggccccg tgctgctgcc cgacaaccac tacctgagca cccagtccaa
     2701 gctgagcaaa gaccccaacg agaagcgcga tcacatggtc ctgctggagt tcgtgaccgc
     2761 cgccgggatc actctcggca tggacgagct gtacaagtaa gcggccgcga ctctagatca
     2821 taatcagcca taccacattg
//
