>Addgene plasmid #54306 | mEmerald-Vinexin-N-12 | addgene partial sequence | sequence record 89884 | EGFP-N 5'-CGTCGCCGTCCAGCTCGACCAG-3'
CCTTGCTCACCATGGTGGCGACCGGTGGATCCCCGCTACCGCCGGATGCCACCGGGGCAACGTAATTTCC
AGGGAACGTTCCGAATTTCTGGGTCCTCCGGGAGACACCCACAAACCAGCCATCGTCACACTGCTGCATG
ACATCCACCCTGTCCCCCTCGCGCAGCTCCAGCTCGTCTTCGTTCTGGGGCCTGTACTGGTACATCGCCC
GGTACGGGGTCCAGTGTATCTGAGAGGTGTTAGGAGAGGAGGTCCCCAGGTCCAGGGGATGGCTGGGACC
TCGAGAGTGGGACAGAGCTGGACCAGGGGTGCCAAGATTCTGGGTCTGGGGTCTAGGCTCCTGGGTGGGG
AAGGAGAAGCCAGTGCGACGGGGGGAGGTCTGTCCCCCCAAGTCGGTGGGGTCAGCTGGGCTGCGCAGGG
CTGAGGGGGAGCTGGGGTGACGGGCTGAGCGGGCGGCAGCGGTCAGGCGGGGAGACGTGGGGAGCTGGGG
GCCGTCGTCACAGAGCCGGAGCCGGGGTTCACGAGACACCTGCACGTAGCTGGCAGGGAATATGCCTTGG
CGCCCCGTGCCCGTGATGCGTCCCTCGTACCAGTTCTCGTTCACCTTGCGGATCAGGCAGATGTGCTCTC
CCTTGCGGAAGGACAGCTCCACCTCCAGGTCCCCCTTGAAGGTGTACTGGGCCACAGCCTCTCCATACTC
CAGCACCTGGTAGGTCGGGGGCTTGATGGGCTTAGGGATCTCATCTGCGGGCAGCACCTCCACATAATTA
GCAGGGAAGATGCCCAGGCGGCCGTGGTGCTCTCCCTCCAGCCAGTTCTTGTCCACCTCCTTGTGGATGT
AGACAATGTCACCCTTCTGCA
